>Addgene plasmid #244917 | pAAV.SynFLEX.(cyto).iATPSnFR2.A95A.A119L.mIRFP670nano3 | addgene full sequence | sequence record 488650 | Addgene NGS Result
GCGTAATAGCGAAGAGGCCCGCACCGATCGCCCTTCCCAACAGTTGCGCAGCCTGAATGGCGAATGGG
[124 nt withheld, positions 69-192]
C
[91 nt withheld, positions 194-284]
A
[49 nt withheld, positions 286-334]
CCTTTGACGTTGGAGTCCACGTTCTTT
[37 nt withheld, positions 362-398]
ACCCTATCTCGGTCTATTCTTTTGATTTATAAGGGATTTTGCCGATTTCGGCCTATTGGTTAAAAAATGA
GCTGATTTAACAAAAATTTAACGCGAATTTTAACAAAATATTAACGCTTACAATTTAGGTGGCACTTTTC
GGGGAAATGTGCGCGGAACCCCTATTTGTTTATTTTTCTAAATACATTCAAATATGTATCCGCTCATGAG
ACAATAACCCTGATAAATGCTTCAATAATATTGAAAAAGGAAGAGTATGAGTATTCAACATTTCCGTGTC
GCCCTTATTCCCTTTTTTGCGGCATTTTGCCTTCCTGTTTTTGCTCACCCAGAAACGCTGGTGAAAGTAA
AAGATGCTGAAGATCAGTTGGGTGCACGAGTGGGTTACATCGAACTGGATCTCAACAGCGGTAAGATCCT
TGAGAGTTTTCGCCCCGAAGAACGTTTTCCAATGATGAGCACTTTTAAAGTTCTGCTATGTGGCGCGGTA
TTATCCCGTATTGACGCCGGGCAAGAGCAACTCGGTCGCCGCATACACTATTCTCAGAATGACTTGGTTG
AGTACTCACCAGTCACAGAAAAGCATCTTACGGATGGCATGACAGTAAGAGAATTATGCAGTGCTGCCAT
AACCATGAGTGATAACACTGCGGCCAACTTACTTCTGACAACGATCGGAGGACCGAAGGAGCTAACCGCT
TTTTTGCACAACATGGGGGATCATGTAACTCGCCTTGATCGTTGGGAACCGGAGCTGAATGAAGCCATAC
CAAACGACGAGCGTGACACCACGATGCCTGTAGCAATGGCAACAACGTTGCGCAAACTATTAACTGGCGA
ACTACTTACTCTAGCTTCCCGGCAACAATTAATAGACTGGATGGAGGCGGATAAAGTTGCAGGACCACTT
CTGCGCTCGGCCCTTCCGGCTGGCTGGTTTATTGCTGATAAATCTGGAGCCGGTGAGCGTGGGTCTCGCG
GTATCATTGCAGCACTGGGGCCAGATGGTAAGCCCTCCCGTATCGTAGTTATCTACACGACGGGGAGTCA
GGCAACTATGGATGAACGAAATAGACAGATCGCTGAGATAGGTGCCTCACTGATTAAGCATTGGTAACTG
TCAGACCAAGTTTACTCATATATACTTTAGATTGATTTAAAACTTCATTTTTAATTTAAAAGGATCTAGG
TGAAGATCCTTTTTGATAATCTCATGACCAAAATCCCTTAACGTGAGTTTTCGTTCCACTGAGCGTCAGA
CCCCGTAGAAAAGATCAAAGGATCTTCTTGAGATCCTTTTTTTCTGCGCGTAATCTGCTGCTTGCAAACA
AAAAAACCACCGCTACCAGCGGTGGTTTGTTTGCCGGATCAAGAGCTACCAACTCTTTTTCCGAAGGTAA
CTGGCTTCAGCAGAGCGCAGATACCAAATACTGTTCTTCTAGTGTAGCCGTAGTTAGGCCACCACTTCAA
GAACTCTGTAGCACCGCCTACATACCTCGCTCTGCTAATCCTGTTACCAGTGGCTGCTGCCAGTGGCGAT
AAGTCGTGTCTTACCGGGTTGGACTCAAGACGATAGTTACCGGATAAGGCGCAGCGGTCGGGCTGAACGG
GGGGTTCGTGCACACAGCCCAGCTTGGAGCGAACGACCTACACCGAACTGAGATACCTACAGCGTGAGCT
ATGAGAAAGCGCCACGCTTCCCGAAGGGAGAAAGGCGGACAGGTATCCGGTAAGCGGCAGGGTCGGAACA
GGAGAGCGCACGAGGGAGCTTCCAGGGGGAAACGCCTGGTATCTTTATAGTCCTGTCGGGTTTCGCCACC
TCTGACTTGAGCGTCGATTTTTGTGATGCTCGTCAGGGGGGCGGAGCCTATGGAAAAACGCCAGCAACGC
GGCCTTTTTACGGTTCCTGGCCTTTTGCTGGCCTTTTGCTCACATGTTCTTTCCTGCGTTATCCCCTGAT
TCTGTGGATAACCGTATTACCGCCTTTGAGTGAGCTGATACCGCTCGCCGCAGCCGAACGACCGAGCGCA
GCGAGTCAGTGAGCGAGGAAGCGGAAGAGCGCCCAATACGCAAACCGCCTCTCCCCGCGCGTTGGCCGAT
TCATTAATGCAGCTGCGCGCTCGCTCGCTCACTGAGGCCGCCCGGGCAAAGCCCGGGCGTCGGGCGACCT
TTGGTCGCCCGGCCTCAGTGAGCGAGCGAGCGCGCAGAGAGGGAGTGGCCAACTCCATCACTAGGGGTTC
CTTGTAGTTAATGATTAACCCGCCATGCTACTTATCTACGTAGCCATGCTCTAGGAAGATCCTTATCGAT
TTTACCACATTTGTAGAGGTTTTACTTGCTTTAAAAAACCTCCCACATCTCCCCCTGAACCTGAAACATA
AAATGAATGCAATTGTTGTTGTTAACTTGTTTATTGCAGCTTATAATGGTTACAAATAAAGCAATAGCAT
CACAAATTTCACAAATAAAGCATTTTTTTCACTGCATTCTAGTTGTGGTTTGTCCAAACTCATCAATGTA
TCTTATCATGTCTGCTCGAAGCGGCCGCCCGGGTCGACTCTAGATGCATGCTCGAGCGGCCGCCCGGGTC
GACGGTATCGATGCGGGGAGGCGGCCCAAAGGGAGATCCGACTCGTCTGAGGGCGAAGGCGAAGACGCGG
AAGAGGCCGCAGAGCCGGCAGCAGGCCGCGGGAAGGAAGGTCCGCTGGATTGAGGGCCGAAGGGACGTAG
CAGAAGGACGTCCCGCGCAGAATCCAGGTGGCAACACAGGCGAGCAGCCAAGGAAAGGACGATGATTTCC
CCGACAACACCACGGAATTGTCAGTGCCCAACAGCCGAGCCCCTGTCCAGCAGCGGGCAAGGCAGGCGGC
GATGAGTTCCGCCGTGGCAATAGGGAGGGGGAAAGCGAAAGTCCCGGAAAGGAGCTGACAGGTGGTGGCA
ATGCCCCAACCAGTGGGGGTTGCGTCAGCAAACACAGTGCACACCACGCCACGTTGCCTGACAACGGGCC
ACAACTCCTCATAAAGAGACAGCAACCAGGATTTATACAAGGAGGAGAAAATGAAAGCCATACGGGAAGC
AATAGCATGATACAAAGGCATTAAAGCAGCGTATCCACATAGCGTAAAAGGAGCAACATAGTTAAGAATA
CCAGTCAATCTTTCACAAATTTTGTAATCCAGAGGTTGATTATCGATAAGCTTCTCGAGTGGATCATCTG
CAGAATTCGCCCTTTTCAGTGTTTCGAACCTCTTCGAGGGACATAACTTCGTATAATGTATGCTATACGA
AGTTATGGGTCGATGGTGAGATCTGGACTAGAGGGTCGATGGTGATGCTTGGATCAAAATAGGAAGAATC
CCAATGATAACTTCGTATAAAGTATCCTATACGAAGTTATACTAGTGGTACCACCGGTGATATCGCCACC
ATGGGCAGATCTATGAAGACTATTCACGTGAGTGTCGTAACTCCCGACGGGCCTGTATATGAGGATGACG
TTGAAATGGTGAGCGTCAAAGCAAAAAGTGGCGAGCTCGGTATTCTCCCAGGCCACATTCCCTTGAAAGC
TCCCCTAGAGATCAGTGCCGCACGCCTGAAGAAAGGGGGCAAAACACAGTATATCGCTGTGTCAGGCGGC
AACCTCGAAGTGCGGCCTGACAAGGTGACCATCTATGCCCAGGCAGCCGAGAGGGCTGAGGATATCGATG
TCCTGCGCGCCAAGGCCGCCAAGGAGAGAGCCGAGCGCCGACTCCAATCACAGGTCCTGGTCGGGAACGT
CTATATCACCGCCGACAAGCAGAAGAACGGCATCAAGGCGAACTTCAAGATCCGCCACAACGTGGAGGAC
GGCAGCATGCAGCTCGCCGACCACTACCAGCAGAACACCCCCATCGGCGACGGCCCCGTGCTGCTGCCCG
ACAACCACTACCTGAGCACCCAGTCCGTGCTGAGCAAAGACCCTAACGAGAAGCGCGATCACATGGTCCT
GCTGGAGTTCGTGACCGCCGCCGGGATCACTCTCGGCATGGACGAGCTGTACAAGGGCGGTACCGGAGGG
AGCATGAGCAAGGGCGAGGAGCTGTTCACCGGGGTGGTGCCCATCCTGGTCGAGCTGGACGGCGACGTAA
ACGGCCACAAGTTCAGCGTGCGCGGCGAGGGCGAGGGCGATGCCACCAACGGCAAGCTGACCCTGAAGTT
CATCTGCACCACCGGCAAGCTGCCCGTGCCCTGGCCCACCCTCGTGACCACCCTGACCTACGGCGTGCAG
TGCTTCAGCCGCTACCCCGACCACATGAAGCAGCACGACTTCTTCAAGTCCGCCATGCCCGAAGGCTACG
TCCAGGAGCGCACCATCAGCTTCAAGGACGACGGCACCTACAAGACCCGCGCCGAGGTGAAGTTCGAGGG
CGACACCCTGGTGAACCGCATCGAGCTGAAGGGCATCGACTTCAAGGAGGACGGCAACATCCTGGGGCAC
AAGCTGGAGTACAACTTTATTTGTGTGGACATCGATTTTAAGCGCGCCGAGCTCTTGCTTAAGCGCGCAA
TGAATAGGCTCTCAGTTGCCGAAATGAAGCTGCAGTCTACCGGCTCCGGAGGTGGAGGTACTGGAGGAGG
TGGGTCAGGTGGAGGTGGATCAATGGCAAACCTGGACAAGATGCTGAACACCACCGTGACCGAGGTGCGC
AAGTTCCTGCAAGCGGACAGAGTGTGCGTGTTCAAGTTCGAGGAAGATTACTCCGGCACCGTCTCGCACG
AAGCCGTGGACGACAGATGGATTAGCATCCTGAAGACCCAGGTGCAGGACAGATACTTCATGGAAACCAG
AGGCGAGGAATACGTCCACGGCAGATACCAGGCCATCGCCGACATCTACACAGCCAATCTGGTCGAGTGC
TACAGAGACCTGCTGATCGAGTTTCAGGTGCGGGCCATTCTGGCTGTCCCCATCCTGCAAGGCAAGAAGC
TGTGGGGCCTGCTGGTGGCCCACCAACTGGCCGGCCCTCGGGAGTGGCAGACCTGGGAAATCGACTTCCT
GAAACAGCAAGCCGTGGTGATGGGCATCGCCATCCAGCAGAGCTAGGCTAGCACTAGTATAACTTCGTAT
AGCATACATTATACGAAGTTATGTGTCGATGGTGATGCTTGGCAATTCGGGTCGATGGTGAAGCATTGGT
CTTCCTATTTTGATATAACTTCGTATAGGATACTTTATACGAAGTTATGGGGATCATCACCTGTGGAGAG
AAAGGCAAAGTGGATGTCAGTAAGACCAATAGGTGCCTATCAGAAACGCAAGAGTCTTCTCTGTCTCGAC
AAGCCCAGTTTCTATTGGTCTCCTTAAACCTGTCTTGTAACCTTGATACTTACCTGATCCAACGGCTGCG
ACTTGGGGCAGGGGGTCCTAGGGGTGGTCTGGCCAGGAGCCGCGGGGGCGGACTGCGCGGTGCCCAGGAG
CACAGCTGCGCTCTCAGGCACGACACGACTCCTCCGCTGCCCACCGCAGACTGAGGCAGCGCTGAGTCGC
CGGCGCCGCAGCGCAGATGGTCGCGCCCGTGCCCCCCTATCTCGCGCCTCGCGTGGTGCGGTCCGGCTGG
GCCGGCGGCGGCGCGGACGCGACCAAGGTGGCCGGGAAGGGGAGTTTGCGGGGGACCGGCGAGTGACGTC
AGCGCGCCTTCAGTGCTGAGGCGGCGGTGGCGCGCGCCGCCAGGCGGGGGCGAAGGCACTGTCCGCGGTG
CTGAAGCTGGCAGTGCGCACGCGCCTCGCCGCATCCTGTTTCCCCTCCCCCTCTCTGATAGGGGATGCGC
AATTTGGGGAATGGGGGTTGGGTGCTTGTCCAGTGGGTCGGGGTCGGTCGTCAATTTAAATACTGAAAAG
GGCGAATTCCAGCACACTGGAGCTCGGATCTTCCTAGAGCATGGCTACGTAGATAAGTAGCATGGCGGGT
TAATCATTAACTACAAGGAACCCCTAGTGATGGAGTTGGCCACTCCCTCTCTGCGCGCTCGCTCGCTCAC
TGAGGCCGGGCGACCAAAGGTCGCCCGACGCCCGGGCTTTGCCCGGGCGGCCTCAGTGAGCGAGCGAGCG
CGCAGCTG
Features (pLannotate 1.2.2; 21 found; start..end, strand, type, name):
     69..497     +  rep_origin     f1 ori (sequence partly withheld): f1 bacteriophage origin of replication; arrow indicates direction of (+) strand synthesis
    550..654     +  promoter       AmpR promoter: bla
    655..1515    +  CDS            AmpR: β-lactamase; bla; confers resistance to ampicillin, carbenicillin, and related antibiotics
   1686..2274    +  rep_origin     ori: high-copy-number ColE1/pMB1/pBR322/pUC origin of replication
   2457..2513    +  CDS            lacI (fragment): lac repressor; lacI; The lac repressor binds to the lac operator to inhibit transcription in E. coli. This inhibition can be relieved by adding lactose or isopropyl-β-D-thiogalactopyranoside (IPTG).
   2507..2640    -  repeat_region  AAV2 ITR: inverted terminal repeat of adeno-associated virus serotype 2 inverted
   2711..2779    +  CDS            large T antigen (fragment): large T antigen from SV40 (simian virus 40)
   2802..2923    +  polyA_signal   SV40 poly(A) signal: SV40 polyadenylation signal
   3001..3589    -  misc_feature   WPRE: woodchuck hepatitis virus posttranscriptional regulatory element
   3661..3694    -  protein_bind   loxP: Cre-mediated recombination occurs in the 8-bp core sequence (GCATACAT). Cre recombinase
   3765..3798    -  protein_bind   lox2272: Cre-mediated recombination occurs in the 8-bp core sequence (GGATACTT). lox2272 sites are compatible with each other, but incompatible with loxP or loxN sites (Lee and Saito, 1988). Cre recombinase
   3841..4161    +  CDS            atpC (fragment): ATPE_GEOKA - Experimental evidence at protein level: Swiss-Prot protein existence level 1. Produces ATP from ADP in the presence of a proton gradient across the membrane. From Geobacillus kaustophilus (strain HTA426).
   4174..4893    +  CDS            cEGFP: cEGFP is a basic (constitutively fluorescent) green fluorescent protein published in 2008, derived from Aequorea victoria.
   4906..4977    +  CDS            atpC (fragment): ATPE_BACP3 - Experimental evidence at protein level: Swiss-Prot protein existence level 1. Produces ATP from ADP in the presence of a proton gradient across the membrane. From Bacillus sp. (strain PS3).
   5041..5481    +  CDS            miRFP670nano: miRFP670nano is a basic (constitutively fluorescent) near ir fluorescent protein published in 2019, derived from Nostoc punctiforme. It has very low acid sensitivity. It requires the cofactor biliverdin for fluorescence.
   5497..5530    +  protein_bind   loxP: Cre-mediated recombination occurs in the 8-bp core sequence (GCATACAT). Cre recombinase
   5593..5626    +  protein_bind   lox2272: Cre-mediated recombination occurs in the 8-bp core sequence (GGATACTT). lox2272 sites are compatible with each other, but incompatible with loxP or loxN sites (Lee and Saito, 1988). Cre recombinase
   5639..5771    -  intron         chimeric intron: chimera between introns from human β-globin and immunoglobulin heavy chain genes
   5864..6261    -  promoter       hSyn promoter (fragment): human synapsin I promoter; confers neuron-specific expression (Kügler et al., 2003)
   6364..6496    +  repeat_region  AAV2 ITR (fragment): inverted terminal repeat of adeno-associated virus serotype 2 inverted
   6491..64      +  CDS            lacZα (fragment) (across the origin): LacZα fragment of β-galactosidase; lacZ fragment
