[The description below was written by a language model from this plasmid's Addgene catalogue record and pLannotate feature annotations shown in this document.]
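Description:
pAAV.SynFLEX.(cyto).iATPSnFR2.A95A.A119L.mIRFP670nano3 is an AAV transfer plasmid for Cre-dependent, neuron-specific expression of a cytosolic fluorescent ATP sensor. It is maintained in E. coli through a ColE1/pUC-type origin and selected with ampicillin via the β-lactamase gene. An f1 origin is also present. Although the origin is a high-copy type, the catalogue lists the plasmid as low copy and specifies a recombination-deficient strain, which is typical for preserving ITR-containing plasmids. Two AAV2 inverted terminal repeats flank the expression cassette and define the region that is packaged into recombinant AAV particles.

In the annotated orientation the cassette reads on the minus strand: a human synapsin I promoter, then a chimeric β-globin/immunoglobulin intron, the floxed payload, a WPRE to boost transcript stability and expression, and an SV40 polyadenylation signal. The coding sequence lies on the opposite strand from the promoter, between oppositely oriented loxP and lox2272 pairs. This is a FLEX (DIO) arrangement: the insert is inverted and silent until Cre recombinase flips it and locks it into the sense orientation, restricting expression to Cre-positive neurons.

The sensor consists of a circularly permuted GFP inserted between fragments of the bacterial F0F1-ATP synthase ε subunit (atpC), so that ATP binding changes green fluorescence. It is fused to a miRFP670nano-family near-infrared protein (mIRFP670nano3), which does not respond to ATP and depends on biliverdin. This second fluorophore can therefore serve as a reference signal for normalising the sensor readout. A95A.A119L names the sensor variant, but the record does not state its ATP affinity. The catalogue lists mouse as the insert species, whereas the annotated parts are of bacterial, jellyfish and cyanobacterial origin.
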