Addgene plasmid #244917: pAAV.SynFLEX.(cyto).iATPSnFR2.A95A.A119L.mIRFP670nano3
Purpose: iATPSnFR2.A95A.A119L variant with non-responsive mIRFP670nano3
Depositing lab: Tim Brown & HHMI-JRC Tool Translation Team. Depositing organization: HHMI, Janelia Research Campus. Publication: iATPSnFR2: A high-dynamic-range fluorescent sensor for monitoring intracellular ATP. Marvin JS, Kokotos AC, Kumar M, Pulido C, Tkachuk AN, Yao JS, Brown TA, Ryan TA. Proc Natl Acad Sci U S A. 2024 May 21;121(21):e2314604121. doi: 10.1073/pnas.2314604121. Epub 2024 May 15. PubMed 38748581.
Backbone
  Vector backbone: pAAV
  Vector type: AAV
Growth in bacteria
  Bacterial resistance: Ampicillin, 100 μg/mL
  Growth temperature: 30°C
  Growth strain: NEB Stable
  Copy number: Low Copy
Gene/Insert
  Gene/Insert name: iATPSnFR2.A95A.A119L.mIRFP670nano3
  Species: M. musculus (mouse)
  Mutation: A95A.A119L
  Cloning method: Restriction Enzyme; 5′ cloning site Unknown (unknown if destroyed)
Terms and licenses: Academic/Nonprofit Terms; Industry Terms: Not Available to Industry
How to cite: pAAV.SynFLEX.(cyto).iATPSnFR2.A95A.A119L.mIRFP670nano3 was a gift from Tim Brown & HHMI-JRC Tool Translation Team (Addgene plasmid # 244917 ; http://n2t.net/addgene:244917 ; RRID:Addgene_244917)
